Addgene plasmid #244636: CL20_mEGFP_FOidr_084
Purpose: Express mEGFP-tagged intrinsically disordered protein (IDR), FOidr_084, derived from human fusion protein KMT2A_AFDN
Depositing lab: Richard Kriwacki. Depositing organization: St. Jude Children's Research Hospital. Publication: Proteome-wide computational analyses reveal links between protein condensate formation and RNA biology. Maiti S, Tripathi S, Baggett DW, Phillips AH, Park CG, Wang J, Wahiduzzaman, Freyaldenhoven WT, Kinger S, Pioso BJ, Bollinger JC, Somjee R, Lang B, Babu MM, Kriwacki RW. Sci Adv. 2025 Dec 5;11(49):eady1420. doi: 10.1126/sciadv.ady1420. Epub 2025 Dec 3. PubMed 41337585.
Backbone
  Vector backbone: CL20
  Vector type: Mammalian Expression
Growth in bacteria
  Bacterial resistance: Ampicillin, 100 μg/mL
  Growth temperature: 37°C
  Growth strain: NEB Stable
  Copy number: High Copy
Gene/Insert
  Gene/Insert name: FOidr_084
  Species: H. sapiens (human)
  Mutation: Unmutated
  Tag / fusion protein: monomeric EGFP (N terminal on insert)
  Cloning method: Restriction Enzyme; 5′ cloning site Unknown (unknown if destroyed)
Terms and licenses: Academic/Nonprofit Terms; Industry Terms: Not Available to Industry
Depositor comments: KMT2A_AFDN_1877_1972
How to cite: CL20_mEGFP_FOidr_084 was a gift from Richard Kriwacki (Addgene plasmid # 244636 ; http://n2t.net/addgene:244636 ; RRID:Addgene_244636)
