[The description below was written by a language model from this plasmid's Addgene catalogue record and pLannotate feature annotations shown in this document.]
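Description:
CL20_mEGFP_FOidr_084 is a 7,368 bp mammalian expression plasmid built on the CL20 backbone. The catalogue lists it only as a mammalian expression vector, but the feature table shows the architecture of a self-inactivating HIV-1-derived lentiviral transfer vector. A CMV enhancer is fused to a truncated 5' LTR, which would drive transcription of the vector genome. This is followed by the Ψ packaging signal with a partial gag region, the cPPT/CTS, the Rev response element for Rev-dependent nuclear export, and a ΔU3 3' LTR fragment backed by a rabbit β-globin polyadenylation signal. Short fragments annotated as vif, Rev and nef appear to be residual HIV-1 sequence rather than functional genes. In bacteria the plasmid is maintained by a high-copy ColE1/pUC-type origin and selected with ampicillin through the bla gene. An SV40 origin and poly(A) signal and lac promoter/operator remnants are also present in the backbone.

The payload sits between the RRE and the 3' LTR. An internal CMV enhancer/promoter drives an open reading frame in which monomeric EGFP is fused to the N terminus of FOidr_084. This insert is an unmutated intrinsically disordered region from the human fusion oncoprotein KMT2A_AFDN, and the depositor's comment places it at residues 1877–1972 of the fusion. The annotation is consistent with this, detecting a 288 bp AFDN (AF6/MLLT4) fragment immediately downstream of mEGFP, so this segment derives from the AFDN portion. No mammalian selection marker is annotated. The construct is intended for expressing the fluorescently tagged IDR in mammalian cells. The associated publication concerns links between protein condensate formation and RNA biology, which suggests imaging of the IDR's localisation or condensate behaviour, although the record does not describe specific assays.
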