Features (pLannotate 1.2.2; 29 found; start..end, strand, type, name):
    199..254     -  polyA_signal   β-globin poly(A) signal: rabbit β-globin polyadenylation signal (Gil and Proudfoot, 1987)
    340..475     -  LTR            3' LTR (ΔU3) (fragment): self-inactivating 3' long terminal repeat (LTR) from HIV-1
    477..545     -  CDS            nef (fragment): NEF_HV1Z2 - Experimental evidence at protein level: Swiss-Prot protein existence level 1. Extracellular Nef protein targets CD4(+) T-lymphocytes for apoptosis by interacting with CXCR4 surface receptors. From Human immunodeficiency virus type 1 group M subtype D (isolate Z2/CDC-Z34) (HIV-1).
    571..858     -  CDS            AFDN (fragment): AFAD_HUMAN - Also known as AF6, MLLT4. Experimental evidence at protein level: Swiss-Prot protein existence level 1. Belongs to an adhesion system, probably together with the E- cadherin-catenin system, which plays a role in the organization of homotypic, interneuronal and heterotypic cell-cell adherens junctions (AJs) (By similarity). Nectin- and actin-filament-binding protein that connects nectin to the actin cytoskeleton (PubMed:11024295). May play a key role in the organization of epithelial structures of the embryonic ectoderm (By similarity). Essential for the organization of adherens ju
    901..1617    -  CDS            mEGFP: mEGFP is a basic (constitutively fluorescent) green fluorescent protein published in 2002, derived from Aequorea victoria. It has moderate acid sensitivity.
   1631..1668    -  misc_feature   MCS (fragment): multiple cloning site
   1667..1683    -  promoter       tight TRE promoter (fragment): Tet-responsive promoter PTight, consisting of seven tet operator sequences followed by the minimal CMV promoter
   1699..1902    -  promoter       CMV promoter: human cytomegalovirus (CMV) immediate early promoter
   1903..2206    -  enhancer       CMV enhancer: human cytomegalovirus immediate early enhancer
   2274..2290    -  misc_feature   MCS (fragment): multiple cloning site
   2290..2315    -  CDS            Rev (fragment): human immunodeficiency virus 1 (HIV-1) Rev protein; rev; enhances nuclear export of unspliced and incompletely spliced viral mRNAs
   2692..2925    -  misc_feature   RRE: The Rev response element (RRE) of HIV-1 allows for Rev-dependent mRNA export from the nucleus to the cytoplasm.
   3059..3142    -  CDS            vif (fragment): VIF_HV1BR - Experimental evidence at protein level: Swiss-Prot protein existence level 1. Counteracts the innate antiviral activity of host APOBEC3F and APOBEC3G. Forms a complex with host APOBEC3F and APOBEC3G thus preventing the entry of these lethally hypermutating enzymes into progeny virions. Recruits an active E3 ubiquitin ligase complex composed of elongin BC, CUL5, and RBX2 to induce polyubiquitination of APOBEC3G and APOBEC3F. In turn, they are directed to the 26S proteasome for degradation. Vif interaction with APOBEC3G also blocks its cytidine deaminase activity in a proteasome-inde
   3285..3402    -  misc_feature   cPPT/CTS: central polypurine tract and central termination sequence of HIV-1
   3551..3910    -  CDS            HIV-1 gag (fragment): gag protein from human immunodeficiency virus 1; gag
   3894..4019    -  misc_feature   HIV-1 Ψ: packaging signal of human immunodeficiency virus type 1
   4066..4323    -  LTR            5' LTR (truncated): truncated 5' long terminal repeat (LTR) from HIV-1
   4325..4704    -  enhancer       CMV enhancer: human cytomegalovirus immediate early enhancer
   4735..4839    +  promoter       AmpR promoter: bla
   4840..5700    +  CDS            AmpR: β-lactamase; bla; confers resistance to ampicillin, carbenicillin, and related antibiotics
   5871..6459    +  rep_origin     ori: high-copy-number ColE1/pMB1/pBR322/pUC origin of replication
   6642..6696    +  CDS            lacI (fragment): lac repressor; lacI; The lac repressor binds to the lac operator to inhibit transcription in E. coli. This inhibition can be relieved by adding lactose or isopropyl-β-D-thiogalactopyranoside (IPTG).
   6698..6832    -  polyA_signal   SV40 poly(A) signal: SV40 polyadenylation signal
   6852..6987    -  rep_origin     SV40 ori: SV40 origin of replication
   7011..7033    -  promoter       SV40 promoter (fragment): SV40 enhancer and early promoter
   7040..7079    +  CDS            lacI (fragment): lac repressor; lacI; The lac repressor binds to the lac operator to inhibit transcription in E. coli. This inhibition can be relieved by adding lactose or isopropyl-β-D-thiogalactopyranoside (IPTG).
   7092..7113    +  protein_bind   CAP binding site: CAP binding activates transcription in the presence of cAMP. E. coli catabolite activator protein
   7128..7158    +  promoter       lac promoter: promoter for the E. coli lac operon
   7166..7182    +  protein_bind   lac operator: The lac repressor binds to the lac operator to inhibit transcription in E. coli. This inhibition can be relieved by adding lactose or isopropyl-β-D-thiogalactopyranoside (IPTG). lac repressor encoded by lacI
>Addgene plasmid #244636 | CL20_mEGFP_FOidr_084 | addgene full sequence | sequence record 487991 | Addgene NGS Result
AAAAAAAATCTAACCTCAAGTCAAGGCTTTTCTATGGAATAAGGAATGGACAGCAGGGGGCTGTTTCATA
TACTGATGACCTCTTTATAGCCAACCTTTGTTCATGGCAGCCAGCATATGGGCATATGTTGCCAAACTCT
AAACCAAATACTCATTCTGATGTTTTAAATGATTTGCCCTCCCATATGTCCTTCCGAGTGAGAGACACAA
AAAATTCCAACACACTATTGCAATGAAAATAAATTTCCTTTATTAGCCAGAAGTCAGATGCTCAAGGGGC
TTCATGATGTCCCCATAATTTTTGGCAGAGGGAAAAAGATCTGCTAGCTCGAGCAGCTGAAGCTTTATTG
AGGCTTAAGCAGTGGGTTCCCTAGTTAGCCAGAGAGCTCCCAGGCTCAGATCTGGTCTAACCAGAGAGAC
CCAGTACAGGCAAAAAGCAGATCTTGTCTTCTTTGGGAGTGAATTAGCCCTTCCAGTCCCCCCTTTTCTT
TTAAAAAGTGGCTAAGATCTACAGCTGCCTTGTAAGTCATTGGTCTTAAAGGTACCGTAATCTTATCTAG
AACCGGTTCACAGGATGAGTTCCGGACCGGAGGCGTCCTGCGTCCTGGATTCTTGGCGTCGGTAGTCCGG
CTGTTGTTCAACACGAATCATCGGTTTAACCATACCACGTTCCGCCGTAGACGAAGCAGAGGAAACACGG
TCAGAGTCTAATCGAGTGGTGCTTTTGCTGGTCGGCAGCGCTGTACCGCTGTGGATGTCGCCACCCAGAT
CAAAGGTGGTTTCCTGTACAATCCCCGGTTTGTGACGCGGGCCTTTAACCATCAGCCCACCGTCCACACT
ACGCTTGGCCAGAGCATGCCGGGAAGCGGCCGCACTTCCCCCGGAGCCTCCGCTTCCGCCCTTGTACAGC
TCGTCCATGCCGAGAGTGATCCCGGCGGCGGTCACGAACTCCAGCAGGACCATGTGATCGCGCTTCTCGT
TGGGGTCTTTGCTCAGCTTGGACTGGGTGCTCAGGTAGTGGTTGTCGGGCAGCAGCACGGGGCCGTCGCC
GATGGGGGTGTTCTGCTGGTAGTGGTCGGCGAGCTGCACGCTGCCGTCCTCGATGTTGTGGCGGATCTTG
AAGTTCACCTTGATGCCGTTCTTCTGCTTGTCGGCCATGATATAGACGTTGTGGCTGTTGTAGTTGTACT
CCAGCTTGTGCCCCAGGATGTTGCCGTCCTCCTTGAAGTCGATGCCCTTCAGCTCGATGCGGTTCACCAG
GGTGTCGCCCTCGAACTTCACCTCGGCGCGGGTCTTGTAGTTGCCGTCGTCCTTGAAGAAGATGGTGCGC
TCCTGGACGTAGCCTTCGGGCATGGCGGACTTGAAGAAGTCGTGCTGCTTCATGTGGTCGGGGTAGCGGC
TGAAGCACTGCACGCCGTAGGTCAGGGTGGTCACGAGGGTGGGCCAGGGCACGGGCAGCTTGCCGGTGGT
GCAGATGAACTTCAGGGTCAGCTTGCCGTAGGTGGCATCGCCCTCGCCCTCGCCGGACACGCTGAACTTG
TGGCCGTTTACGTCGCCGTCCAGCTCGACCAGGATGGGCACCACCCCGGTGAACAGCTCCTCGCCCTTGC
TCACCATGGTGGCGACCGGTGGATCCCGGGCCCGCGGTACCGTCGACTGCAGAATTCGGTTCACTAAACG
AGCCCGGTTCACTAAACGAGCTCTGCTTATATAGACCTCCCACCGTACACGCCTACCGCCCATTTGCGTC
AATGGGGCGGAGTTGTTACGACATTTTGGAAAGTCCCGTTGATTTTGGTGCCAAAACAAACTCCCATTGA
CGTCAATGGGGTGGAGACTTGGAAATCCCCGTGAGTCAAACCGCTATCCACGCCCATTGATGTACTGCCA
AAACCGCATCACCATGGTAATAGCGATGACTAATACGTAGATGTACTGCCAAGTAGGAAAGTCCCATAAG
GTCATGTACTGGGCATAATGCCAGGCGGGCCATTTACCGTCATTGACGTCAATAGGGGGCGTACTTGGCA
TATGATACACTTGATGTACTGCCAAGTGGGCAGTTTACCGTAAATACTCCACCCATTGACGTCAATGGAA
AGTCCCTATTGGCGTTACTATGGGAACATACGTCATTATTGACGTCAATGGGCGGGGGTCGTTGGGCGGT
CAGCCAGGCGGGCCATTTACCGTAAGTTATGTAACGCGGAACTCCATATATGGGCTATGAACTAATGACC
CCGTAATTGATTACTATTAATAACTAGCACGCGTTCGAAGCTTGAGCTCGGTCCCCTCGGGGTTGGGAGG
TGGGTCTGAAACGATAATGGTGAATATCCCTGCCTAACTCTATTCACTATAGAAAGTACAGCAAAAACTA
TTCTTAAACCTACCAAGCCTCCTACTATCATTATGAATAATTTTATATACCACAGCCAATTTGTTATGTT
AAACCAATTCCACAAACTTGCCCATTTATCTAATTCCAATAATTCTTGTTCATTCTTTTCTTGCTGGTTT
TGCGATTCTTCAATTAAGGAGTGTATTAAGCTTGTGTAATTGTTAATTTCTCTGTCCCACTCCATCCAGG
TCGTGTGATTCCAAATCTGTTCCAGAGATTTATTACTCCAACTAGCATTCCAAGGCACAGCAGTGGTGCA
AATGAGTTTTCCAGAGCAACCCCAAATCCCCAGGAGCTGTTGATCCTTTAGGTATCTTTCCACAGCCAGG
ATTCTTGCCTGGAGCTGCTTGATGCCCCAGACTGTGAGTTGCAACAGATGCTGTTGCGCCTCAATAGCCC
TCAGCAAATTGTTCTGCTGCTGCACTATACCAGACAATAATTGTCTGGCCTGTACCGTCAGCGTCATTGA
CGCTGCGCCCATAGTGCTTCCTGCTGCTCCCAAGAACCCAAGGAACAAAGCTCCTATTCCCACTGCTCTT
TTTTCTCTCTGCACCACTCTTCTCTTTGCCTTGGTGGGTGCTACTCCTAATGGTTCAATTTTTACTACTT
TATATTTATATAATTCACTTCTCCAATTGTCCCTCATATCTCCTCCTTATGGTGTTTTACTAAACTTTTC
CATGTTCTAATCCTCATCCTGTCTACTTGCCACACAATCATCACCTGCCATCTGTTTTCCATAATCCCTA
ATGATCTTTGCTTTTCTTCTTGGCACTACTTTTATGTCACTATTATCTTGTATTACTACTGCCCCTTCAC
CTTTCCAGAGGAGCTTTGCTGGTCCTTTCCAAAGTGGATTTCTGCTGTCCCTGTAATAAACCCGAAAATT
TTGAATTTTTGTAATTTGTTTTTGTAATTCTTTAGTTTGTATGTCTGTTGCTATTATGTCTACTATTCTT
TCCCCTGCACTGTACCCCCCAATCCCCCCTTTTCTTTTAAAATTGTGGATGAATACTGCCATTTGTACTG
CTGTCTTAAGATGTTCAGCCTGATCTCTTACCTGTCCTATAATTTTCTTTAATTCTTTATTCATAGATTC
TACTACTCCTTGACTTTGGGGATTGTAGGGAATTTCCAGGTCTGAAGATCCTGCTGCTTGCTGTGCTTTT
TTCTTACTTTTGTTTTGCTCTTCCTCTATCTTGTCTAAAGCTTCCTTGGTGTCTTTTATCTCTATCCTTT
GATGCACACAATAGAGGGTTGCTACTGTATTATATAATGATCTAAGTTCTTCTGATCCTGTCTGAAGGGA
TGGTTGTAGCTGTCCCAGTATTTGTCTACAGCCTTCTGATGTTTCTAACAGGCCAGTATTAACTGCGAAT
CGTTCTAGCTCCCTGCTTGCCCATACTATATGTTTTAATTTATATTTTTTCTTTCCCCCTGGCCTTAACC
GAATTTTTTCCCATCGCGATCTAATTCTCCCCCGCTTAATACTGACGCTCTCGCACCCATCTCTCTCCTT
CTAGCCTCCGCTAGTCAAAATTTTTGGCGTACTCACCAGTCGCCGCCCCTCGCCTCTTGCCGTGCGCGCT
TCAGCAAGCCGAGTCCTGCGTCGAGAGAGCTCCTCTGGTTTCCCTTTCGCTTTCAAGTCCCTGTTCGGGC
GCCACTGCTAGAGATTTTCCACACTGACTAAAAGGGTCTGAGGGATCTCTAGTTACCAGAGTCACACAAC
AGACGGGCACACACTACTTGAAGCACTCAAGGCAAGCTTTATTGAGGCTTAAGCAGTGGGTTCCCTAGTT
AGCCAGAGAGCTCCCAGGCTCAGATCTGGTCTAACCAGAGAGACCCAGTACAGGCAAAAAGCAGCTGCTT
ATATGCAGGATCTGAGGGCTCGCCACTCCCCAGTCCCGCCCAGGCCACGCCTCCCATGGTAATAGCGATG
ACTAATACGTAGATGTACTGCCAAGTAGGAAAGTCCCATAAGGTCATGTACTGGGCATAATGCCAGGCGG
GCCATTTACCGTCATTGACGTCAATAGGGGGCGTACTTGGCATATGATACACTTGATGTACTGCCAAGTG
GGCAGTTTACCGTAAATACTCCACCCATTGACGTCAATGGAAAGTCCCTATTGGCGTTACTATGGGAACA
TACGTCATTATTGACGTCAATGGGCGGGGGTCGTTGGGCGGTCAGCCAGGCGGGCCATTTACCGTAAGTT
ATGTAACGCGGAACTCCATATATGGGCTATGAACTAATGACCCCGTAATTGATTACTATTAATAACTAGT
CAATAATCAATGTCGACCCAGGTGGCACTTTTCGGGGAAATGTGCGCGGAACCCCTATTTGTTTATTTTT
CTAAATACATTCAAATATGTATCCGCTCATGAGACAATAACCCTGATAAATGCTTCAATAATATTGAAAA
AGGAAGAGTATGAGTATTCAACATTTCCGTGTCGCCCTTATTCCCTTTTTTGCGGCATTTTGCCTTCCTG
TTTTTGCTCACCCAGAAACGCTGGTGAAAGTAAAAGATGCTGAAGATCAGTTGGGTGCACGAGTGGGTTA
CATCGAACTGGATCTCAACAGCGGTAAGATCCTTGAGAGTTTTCGCCCCGAAGAACGTTTTCCAATGATG
AGCACTTTTAAAGTTCTGCTATGTGGCGCGGTATTATCCCGTATTGACGCCGGGCAAGAGCAACTCGGTC
GCCGCATACACTATTCTCAGAATGACTTGGTTGAGTACTCACCAGTCACAGAAAAGCATCTTACGGATGG
CATGACAGTAAGAGAATTATGCAGTGCTGCCATAACCATGAGTGATAACACTGCGGCCAACTTACTTCTG
ACAACGATCGGAGGACCGAAGGAGCTAACCGCTTTTTTGCACAACATGGGGGATCATGTAACTCGCCTTG
ATCGTTGGGAACCGGAGCTGAATGAAGCCATACCAAACGACGAGCGTGACACCACGATGCCTGTAGCAAT
GGCAACAACGTTGCGCAAACTATTAACTGGCGAACTACTTACTCTAGCTTCCCGGCAACAATTAATAGAC
TGGATGGAGGCGGATAAAGTTGCAGGACCACTTCTGCGCTCGGCCCTTCCGGCTGGCTGGTTTATTGCTG
ATAAATCTGGAGCCGGTGAGCGTGGGTCTCGCGGTATCATTGCAGCACTGGGGCCAGATGGTAAGCCCTC
CCGTATCGTAGTTATCTACACGACGGGGAGTCAGGCAACTATGGATGAACGAAATAGACAGATCGCTGAG
ATAGGTGCCTCACTGATTAAGCATTGGTAACTGTCAGACCAAGTTTACTCATATATACTTTAGATTGATT
TAAAACTTCATTTTTAATTTAAAAGGATCTAGGTGAAGATCCTTTTTGATAATCTCATGACCAAAATCCC
TTAACGTGAGTTTTCGTTCCACTGAGCGTCAGACCCCGTAGAAAAGATCAAAGGATCTTCTTGAGATCCT
TTTTTTCTGCGCGTAATCTGCTGCTTGCAAACAAAAAAACCACCGCTACCAGCGGTGGTTTGTTTGCCGG
ATCAAGAGCTACCAACTCTTTTTCCGAAGGTAACTGGCTTCAGCAGAGCGCAGATACCAAATACTGTTCT
TCTAGTGTAGCCGTAGTTAGGCCACCACTTCAAGAACTCTGTAGCACCGCCTACATACCTCGCTCTGCTA
ATCCTGTTACCAGTGGCTGCTGCCAGTGGCGATAAGTCGTGTCTTACCGGGTTGGACTCAAGACGATAGT
TACCGGATAAGGCGCAGCGGTCGGGCTGAACGGGGGGTTCGTGCACACAGCCCAGCTTGGAGCGAACGAC
CTACACCGAACTGAGATACCTACAGCGTGAGCTATGAGAAAGCGCCACGCTTCCCGAAGGGAGAAAGGCG
GACAGGTATCCGGTAAGCGGCAGGGTCGGAACAGGAGAGCGCACGAGGGAGCTTCCAGGGGGAAACGCCT
GGTATCTTTATAGTCCTGTCGGGTTTCGCCACCTCTGACTTGAGCGTCGATTTTTGTGATGCTCGTCAGG
GGGGCGGAGCCTATGGAAAAACGCCAGCAACGCGGCCTTTTTACGGTTCCTGGCCTTTTGCTGGCCTTTT
GCTCACATGTTCTTTCCTGCGTTATCCCCTGATTCTGTGGATAACCGTATTACCGCCTTTGAGTGAGCTG
ATACCGCTCGCCGCAGCCGAACGACCGAGCGCAGCGAGTCAGTGAGCGAGGAAGCGGAAGAGCGCCCAAT
ACGCAAACCGCCTCTCCCCGCGCGTTGGCCGATTCATTAATGCAGCGGATCCAGACATGATAAGATACAT
TGATGAGTTTGGACAAACCACAACTAGAATGCAGTGAAAAAAATGCTTTATTTGTGAAATTTGTGATGCT
ATTGCTTTATTTGTAACCATTATAAGCTGCAATAAACAAGTTAGCTTTTTGCAAAAGCCTAGGCCTCCAA
AAAAGCCTCCTCACTACTTCTGGAATAGCTCAGAGGCCGAGGCGGCCTCGGCCTCTGCATAAATAAAAAA
AATTAGTCAGCCATGGGGCGGAGAATGGGCGGAACTGGGCGGAGTTAGGGGCGGGATGGGCGGAGTTAGG
GGCGGGACTATGGTTGCTGACTAATTGAGATGCGGATCCGCTGGCACGACAGGTTTCCCGACTGGAAAGC
GGGCAGTGAGCGCAACGCAATTAATGTGAGTTAGCTCACTCATTAGGCACCCCAGGCTTTACACTTTATG
CTTCCGGCTCGTATGTTGTGTGGAATTGTGAGCGGATAACAATTTCACACAGGAAACAGCTATGACCATG
ATTACGCCAAGCTTGGGCTGCAGGTCGAGGGATCTCCATAAGAGAAGAGGGACAGCTATGACTGGGAGTA
GTCAGGAGAGGAGGAAAAATCTGGCTAGTAAAACATGTAAGGAAAATTTTAGGGATGTTAAAGAAAAAAA
TAACACAAAACAAAATAT
